>Addgene plasmid #170815 | pW266-lenti-spsgRNA-hsCDH1-sg2-pEF1s-NLS-mScarlet-I-P2A-BlastR | addgene full sequence | sequence record 334383 | Addgene NGS Result
GAACAACACTCAACCCTATCTCGGTCTATTCTTTTGATTTATAAGGGATTTTGCCGATTTCGGCCTATTG
GTTAAAAAATGAGCTGATTTAACAAAAATTTAACGCGAATTAATTCTGTGGAATGTGTGTCAGTTAGGGT
GTGGAAAGTCCCCAGGCTCCCCAGCAGGCAGAAGTATGCAAAGCATGCATCTCAATTAGTCAGCAACCAG
GTGTGGAAAGTCCCCAGGCTCCCCAGCAGGCAGAAGTATGCAAAGCATGCATCTCAATTAGTCAGCAACC
ATAGTCCCGCCCCTAACTCCGCCCATCCCGCCCCTAACTCCGCCCAGTTCCGCCCATTCTCCGCCCCATG
GCTGACTAATTTTTTTTATTTATGCAGAGGCCGAGGCCGCCTCTGCCTCTGAGCTATTCCAGAAGTAGTG
AGGAGGCTTTTTTGGAGGCCTAGGCTTTTGCAAAAAGCTCCCGGGAGCTTGTATATCCATTTTCGGATCT
GATCAGCACGTGTTGACAATTAATCATCGGCATAGTATATCGGCATAGTATAATACGACAAGGTGAGGAA
CTAAACCATGGCCAAGTTGACCAGTGCCGTTCCGGTGCTCACCGCGCGCGACGTCGCCGGAGCGGTCGAG
TTCTGGACCGACCGGCTCGGGTTCTCCCGGGACTTCGTGGAGGACGACTTCGCCGGTGTGGTCCGGGACG
ACGTGACCCTGTTCATCAGCGCGGTCCAGGACCAGGTGGTGCCGGACAACACCCTGGCCTGGGTGTGGGT
GCGCGGCCTGGACGAGCTGTACGCCGAGTGGTCGGAGGTCGTGTCCACGAACTTCCGGGACGCCTCCGGG
CCGGCCATGACCGAGATCGGCGAGCAGCCGTGGGGGCGGGAGTTCGCCCTGCGCGACCCGGCCGGCAACT
GCGTGCACTTCGTGGCCGAGGAGCAGGACTGACACGTGCTACGAGATTTCGATTCCACCGCCGCCTTCTA
TGAAAGGTTGGGCTTCGGAATCGTTTTCCGGGACGCCGGCTGGATGATCCTCCAGCGCGGGGATCTCATG
CTGGAGTTCTTCGCCCACCCCAACTTGTTTATTGCAGCTTATAATGGTTACAAATAAAGCAATAGCATCA
CAAATTTCACAAATAAAGCATTTTTTTCACTGCATTCTAGTTGTGGTTTGTCCAAACTCATCAATGTATC
TTATCATGTCTGTATACCGTCGACCTCTAGCTAGAGCTTGGCGTAATCATGGTCATAGCTGTTTCCTGTG
TGAAATTGTTATCCGCTCACAATTCCACACAACATACGAGCCGGAAGCATAAAGTGTAAAGCCTGGGGTG
CCTAATGAGTGAGCTAACTCACATTAATTGCGTTGCGCTCACTGCCCGCTTTCCAGTCGGGAAACCTGTC
GTGCCAGCTGCATTAATGAATCGGCCAACGCGCGGGGAGAGGCGGTTTGCGTATTGGGCGCTCTTCCGCT
TCCTCGCTCACTGACTCGCTGCGCTCGGTCGTTCGGCTGCGGCGAGCGGTATCAGCTCACTCAAAGGCGG
TAATACGGTTATCCACAGAATCAGGGGATAACGCAGGAAAGAACATGTGAGCAAAAGGCCAGCAAAAGGC
CAGGAACCGTAAAAAGGCCGCGTTGCTGGCGTTTTTCCATAGGCTCCGCCCCCCTGACGAGCATCACAAA
AATCGACGCTCAAGTCAGAGGTGGCGAAACCCGACAGGACTATAAAGATACCAGGCGTTTCCCCCTGGAA
GCTCCCTCGTGCGCTCTCCTGTTCCGACCCTGCCGCTTACCGGATACCTGTCCGCCTTTCTCCCTTCGGG
AAGCGTGGCGCTTTCTCATAGCTCACGCTGTAGGTATCTCAGTTCGGTGTAGGTCGTTCGCTCCAAGCTG
GGCTGTGTGCACGAACCCCCCGTTCAGCCCGACCGCTGCGCCTTATCCGGTAACTATCGTCTTGAGTCCA
ACCCGGTAAGACACGACTTATCGCCACTGGCAGCAGCCACTGGTAACAGGATTAGCAGAGCGAGGTATGT
AGGCGGTGCTACAGAGTTCTTGAAGTGGTGGCCTAACTACGGCTACACTAGAAGAACAGTATTTGGTATC
TGCGCTCTGCTGAAGCCAGTTACCTTCGGAAAAAGAGTTGGTAGCTCTTGATCCGGCAAACAAACCACCG
CTGGTAGCGGTGGTTTTTTTGTTTGCAAGCAGCAGATTACGCGCAGAAAAAAAGGATCTCAAGAAGATCC
TTTGATCTTTTCTACGGGGTCTGACGCTCAGTGGAACGAAAACTCACGTTAAGGGATTTTGGTCATGAGA
TTATCAAAAAGGATCTTCACCTAGATCCTTTTAAATTAAAAATGAAGTTTTAAATCAATCTAAAGTATAT
ATGAGTAAACTTGGTCTGACAGTTACCAATGCTTAATCAGTGAGGCACCTATCTCAGCGATCTGTCTATT
TCGTTCATCCATAGTTGCCTGACTCCCCGTCGTGTAGATAACTACGATACGGGAGGGCTTACCATCTGGC
CCCAGTGCTGCAATGATACCGCGAGACCCACGCTCACCGGCTCCAGATTTATCAGCAATAAACCAGCCAG
CCGGAAGGGCCGAGCGCAGAAGTGGTCCTGCAACTTTATCCGCCTCCATCCAGTCTATTAATTGTTGCCG
GGAAGCTAGAGTAAGTAGTTCGCCAGTTAATAGTTTGCGCAACGTTGTTGCCATTGCTACAGGCATCGTG
GTGTCACGCTCGTCGTTTGGTATGGCTTCATTCAGCTCCGGTTCCCAACGATCAAGGCGAGTTACATGAT
CCCCCATGTTGTGCAAAAAAGCGGTTAGCTCCTTCGGTCCTCCGATCGTTGTCAGAAGTAAGTTGGCCGC
AGTGTTATCACTCATGGTTATGGCAGCACTGCATAATTCTCTTACTGTCATGCCATCCGTAAGATGCTTT
TCTGTGACTGGTGAGTACTCAACCAAGTCATTCTGAGAATAGTGTATGCGGCGACCGAGTTGCTCTTGCC
CGGCGTCAATACGGGATAATACCGCGCCACATAGCAGAACTTTAAAAGTGCTCATCATTGGAAAACGTTC
TTCGGGGCGAAAACTCTCAAGGATCTTACCGCTGTTGAGATCCAGTTCGATGTAACCCACTCGTGCACCC
AACTGATCTTCAGCATCTTTTACTTTCACCAGCGTTTCTGGGTGAGCAAAAACAGGAAGGCAAAATGCCG
CAAAAAAGGGAATAAGGGCGACACGGAAATGTTGAATACTCATACTCTTCCTTTTTCAATATTATTGAAG
CATTTATCAGGGTTATTGTCTCATGAGCGGATACATATTTGAATGTATTTAGAAAAATAAACAAATAGGG
GTTCCGCGCACATTTCCCCGAAAAGTGCCACCTGACGTCGACGGATCGGGAGATCTCCCGATCCCCTATG
GTGCACTCTCAGTACAATCTGCTCTGATGCCGCATAGTTAAGCCAGTATCTGCTCCCTGCTTGTGTGTTG
GAGGTCGCTGAGTAGTGCGCGAGCAAAATTTAAGCTACAACAAGGCAAGGCTTGACCGACAATTGCATGA
AGAATCTGCTTAGGGTTAGGCGTTTTGCGCTGCTTCGCGATGTACGGGCCAGATATACGCGTTGACATTG
ATTATTGACTAGTTATTAATAGTAATCAATTACGGGGTCATTAGTTCATAGCCCATATATGGAGTTCCGC
GTTACATAACTTACGGTAAATGGCCCGCCTGGCTGACCGCCCAACGACCCCCGCCCATTGACGTCAATAA
TGACGTATGTTCCCATAGTAACGCCAATAGGGACTTTCCATTGACGTCAATGGGTGGAGTATTTACGGTA
AACTGCCCACTTGGCAGTACATCAAGTGTATCATATGCCAAGTACGCCCCCTATTGACGTCAATGACGGT
AAATGGCCCGCCTGGCATTATGCCCAGTACATGACCTTATGGGACTTTCCTACTTGGCAGTACATCTACG
TATTAGTCATCGCTATTACCATGGTGATGCGGTTTTGGCAGTACATCAATGGGCGTGGATAGCGGTTTGA
CTCACGGGGATTTCCAAGTCTCCACCCCATTGACGTCAATGGGAGTTTGTTTTGGCACCAAAATCAACGG
GACTTTCCAAAATGTCGTAACAACTCCGCCCCATTGACGCAAATGGGCGGTAGGCGTGTACGGTGGGAGG
TCTATATAAGCAGCGCGTTTTGCCTGTACTGGGTCTCTCTGGTTAGACCAGATCTGAGCCTGGGAGCTCT
CTGGCTAACTAGGGAACCCACTGCTTAAGCCTCAATAAAGCTTGCCTTGAGTGCTTCAAGTAGTGTGTGC
CCGTCTGTTGTGTGACTCTGGTAACTAGAGATCCCTCAGACCCTTTTAGTCAGTGTGGAAAATCTCTAGC
AGTGGCGCCCGAACAGGGACTTGAAAGCGAAAGGGAAACCAGAGGAGCTCTCTCGACGCAGGACTCGGCT
TGCTGAAGCGCGCACGGCAAGAGGCGAGGGGCGGCGACTGGTGAGTACGCCAAAAATTTTGACTAGCGGA
GGCTAGAAGGAGAGAGATGGGTGCGAGAGCGTCAGTATTAAGCGGGGGAGAATTAGATCGCGATGGGAAA
AAATTCGGTTAAGGCCAGGGGGAAAGAAAAAATATAAATTAAAACATATAGTATGGGCAAGCAGGGAGCT
AGAACGATTCGCAGTTAATCCTGGCCTGTTAGAAACATCAGAAGGCTGTAGACAAATACTGGGACAGCTA
CAACCATCCCTTCAGACAGGATCAGAAGAACTTAGATCATTATATAATACAGTAGCAACCCTCTATTGTG
TGCATCAAAGGATAGAGATAAAAGACACCAAGGAAGCTTTAGACAAGATAGAGGAAGAGCAAAACAAAAG
TAAGACCACCGCACAGCAAGCGGCCGCTGATCTTCAGACCTGGAGGAGGAGATATGAGGGACAATTGGAG
AAGTGAATTATATAAATATAAAGTAGTAAAAATTGAACCATTAGGAGTAGCACCCACCAAGGCAAAGAGA
AGAGTGGTGCAGAGAGAAAAAAGAGCAGTGGGAATAGGAGCTTTGTTCCTTGGGTTCTTGGGAGCAGCAG
GAAGCACTATGGGCGCAGCGTCAATGACGCTGACGGTACAGGCCAGACAATTATTGTCTGGTATAGTGCA
GCAGCAGAACAATTTGCTGAGGGCTATTGAGGCGCAACAGCATCTGTTGCAACTCACAGTCTGGGGCATC
AAGCAGCTCCAGGCAAGAATCCTGGCTGTGGAAAGATACCTAAAGGATCAACAGCTCCTGGGGATTTGGG
GTTGCTCTGGAAAACTCATTTGCACCACTGCTGTGCCTTGGAATGCTAGTTGGAGTAATAAATCTCTGGA
ACAGATTTGGAATCACACGACCTGGATGGAGTGGGACAGAGAAATTAACAATTACACAAGCTTAATACAC
TCCTTAATTGAAGAATCGCAAAACCAGCAAGAAAAGAATGAACAAGAATTATTGGAATTAGATAAATGGG
CAAGTTTGTGGAATTGGTTTAACATAACAAATTGGCTGTGGTATATAAAATTATTCATAATGATAGTAGG
AGGCTTGGTAGGTTTAAGAATAGTTTTTGCTGTACTTTCTATAGTGAATAGAGTTAGGCAGGGATATTCA
CCATTATCGTTTCAGACCCACCTCCCAACCCCGAGGGGACCCGACAGGCCCGAAGGAATAGAAGAAGAAG
GTGGAGAGAGAGACAGAGACAGATCCATTCGATTAGTGAACGGATCGGCACTGCGTGCGCCAATTCTGCA
GACAAATGGCAGTATTCATCCACAATTTTAAAAGAAAAGGGGGGATTGGGGGGTACAGTGCAGGGGAAAG
AATAGTAGACATAATAGCAACAGACATACAAACTAAAGAATTACAAAAACAAATTACAAAAATTCAAAAT
TTTCGGGTTTATTACAGGGACAGCAGAGATCCAGTTTGGTTAATTAAGGTACCGAGGGCCTATTTCCCAT
GATTCCTTCATATTTGCATATACGATACAAGGCTGTTAGAGAGATAATTAGAATTAATTTGACTGTAAAC
ACAAAGATATTAGTACAAAATACGTGACGTAGAAAGTAATAATTTCTTGGGTAGTTTGCAGTTTTAAAAT
TATGTTTTAAAATGGACTATCATATGCTTACCGTAACTTGAAAGTATTTCGATTTCTTGGCTTTATATAT
CTTGTGGAAAGGACGAAACACCGTGGCCGGGGACGCCGAGCGAGTTTTAGAGCTAGAAATAGCAAGTTAA
AATAAGGCTAGTCCGTTATCAACTTGAAAAAGTGGCACCGAGTCGGTGCTTTTTTGAATTCGCTAGCTAG
GTCTTGAAAGGAGTGGGAATTGGCTCCGGTGCCCGTCAGTGGGCAGAGCGCACATCGCCCACAGTCCCCG
AGAAGTTGGGGGGAGGGGTCGGCAATTGATCCGGTGCCTAGAGAAGGTGGCGCGGGGTAAACTGGGAAAG
TGATGTCGTGTACTGGCTCCGCCTTTTTCCCGAGGGTGGGGGAGAACCGTATATAAGTGCAGTAGTCGCC
GTGAACGTTCTTTTTCGCAACGGGTTTGCCGCCAGAACACAGGACCGGTTCTAGAGCGCTGCCACCATGA
AGCGACCTGCCGCCACAAAGAAGGCTGGACAGGCTAAGAAGAAGAAAGTGAGCAAGGGCGAGGCAGTGAT
CAAGGAGTTCATGCGGTTCAAGGTGCACATGGAGGGCTCCATGAACGGCCACGAGTTCGAGATCGAGGGC
GAGGGCGAGGGCCGCCCCTACGAGGGCACCCAGACCGCCAAGCTGAAGGTGACCAAGGGTGGCCCCCTGC
CCTTCTCCTGGGACATCCTGTCCCCTCAGTTCATGTACGGCTCCAGGGCCTTCATCAAGCACCCCGCCGA
CATCCCCGACTACTATAAGCAGTCCTTCCCCGAGGGCTTCAAGTGGGAGCGCGTGATGAACTTCGAGGAC
GGCGGCGCCGTGACCGTGACCCAGGACACCTCCCTGGAGGACGGCACCCTGATCTACAAGGTGAAGCTCC
GCGGCACCAACTTCCCTCCTGACGGCCCCGTAATGCAGAAGAAGACAATGGGCTGGGAAGCGTCCACCGA
GCGGTTGTACCCCGAGGACGGCGTGCTGAAGGGCGACATTAAGATGGCCCTGCGCCTGAAGGACGGCGGC
CGCTACCTGGCGGACTTCAAGACCACCTACAAGGCCAAGAAGCCCGTGCAGATGCCCGGCGCCTACAACG
TCGACCGCAAGTTGGACATCACCTCCCACAACGAGGACTACACCGTGGTGGAACAGTACGAACGCTCCGA
GGGCCGCCACTCCACCGGCGGCATGGACGAGCTGTACAAGGGATCCGGCGCAACAAACTTCTCTCTGCTG
AAACAAGCCGGAGATGTCGAAGAGAATCCTGGACCGATGGCCAAGCCTTTGTCTCAAGAAGAATCCACCC
TCATTGAAAGAGCAACGGCTACAATCAACAGCATCCCCATCTCTGAAGACTACAGCGTCGCCAGCGCAGC
TCTCTCTAGCGACGGCCGCATCTTCACTGGTGTCAATGTATATCATTTTACTGGGGGACCTTGTGCAGAA
CTCGTGGTGCTGGGCACTGCTGCTGCTGCGGCAGCTGGCAACCTGACTTGTATCGTCGCGATCGGAAATG
AGAACAGGGGCATCTTGAGCCCCTGCGGACGGTGCCGACAGGTGCTTCTCGATCTGCATCCTGGGATCAA
AGCCATAGTGAAGGACAGTGATGGACAGCCGACGGCAGTTGGGATTCGTGAATTGCTGCCCTCTGGTTAT
GTGTGGGAGGGCTAAACGCGTTAAGTCGACAATCAACCTCTGGATTACAAAATTTGTGAAAGATTGACTG
GTATTCTTAACTATGTTGCTCCTTTTACGCTATGTGGATACGCTGCTTTAATGCCTTTGTATCATGCTAT
TGCTTCCCGTATGGCTTTCATTTTCTCCTCCTTGTATAAATCCTGGTTGCTGTCTCTTTATGAGGAGTTG
TGGCCCGTTGTCAGGCAACGTGGCGTGGTGTGCACTGTGTTTGCTGACGCAACCCCCACTGGTTGGGGCA
TTGCCACCACCTGTCAGCTCCTTTCCGGGACTTTCGCTTTCCCCCTCCCTATTGCCACGGCGGAACTCAT
CGCCGCCTGCCTTGCCCGCTGCTGGACAGGGGCTCGGCTGTTGGGCACTGACAATTCCGTGGTGTTGTCG
GGGAAATCATCGTCCTTTCCTTGGCTGCTCGCCTGTGTTGCCACCTGGATTCTGCGCGGGACGTCCTTCT
GCTACGTCCCTTCGGCCCTCAATCCAGCGGACCTTCCTTCCCGCGGCCTGCTGCCGGCTCTGCGGCCTCT
TCCGCGTCTTCGCCTTCGCCCTCAGACGAGTCGGATCTCCCTTTGGGCCGCCTCCCCGCGTCGACTTTAA
GACCAATGACTTACAAGGCAGCTGTAGATCTTAGCCACTTTTTAAAAGAAAAGGGGGGACTGGAAGGGCT
AATTCACTCCCAACGAAGACAAGATCTGCTTTTTGCTTGTACTGGGTCTCTCTGGTTAGACCAGATCTGA
GCCTGGGAGCTCTCTGGCTAACTAGGGAACCCACTGCTTAAGCCTCAATAAAGCTTGCCTTGAGTGCTTC
AAGTAGTGTGTGCCCGTCTGTTGTGTGACTCTGGTAACTAGAGATCCCTCAGACCCTTTTAGTCAGTGTG
GAAAATCTCTAGCAGGGCCCGTTTAAACCCGCTGATCAGCCTCGACTGTGCCTTCTAGTTGCCAGCCATC
TGTTGTTTGCCCCTCCCCCGTGCCTTCCTTGACCCTGGAAGGTGCCACTCCCACTGTCCTTTCCTAATAA
AATGAGGAAATTGCATCGCATTGTCTGAGTAGGTGTCATTCTATTCTGGGGGGTGGGGTGGGGCAGGACA
GCAAGGGGGAGGATTGGGAAGACAATAGCAGGCATGCTGGGGATGCGGTGGGCTCTATGGCTTCTGAGGC
GGAAAGAACCAGCTGGGGCTCTAGGGGGTATCCCC
[124 nt withheld, positions 9066-9189]
C
[91 nt withheld, positions 9191-9281]
A
[49 nt withheld, positions 9283-9331]
CCTTTGACGTTGGAGTCCACGTTCTTTAATAGTGGACTCTTGTTCCAAACTG
Features (pLannotate 1.2.2; 33 found; start..end, strand, type, name):
    125..454     +  promoter       SV40 promoter: SV40 enhancer and early promoter
    502..549     +  promoter       EM7 promoter: synthetic bacterial promoter&nbsp
    568..942     +  CDS            BleoR: antibiotic-binding protein; Sh ble from Streptoalloteichus hindustanus; confers resistance to bleomycin, phleomycin, and Zeocin™
    952..1077    +  CDS            ble (fragment): BLE_KLEPN - Experimental evidence at protein level: Swiss-Prot protein existence level 1. Binding protein with a strong affinity to the bleomycin family of antibiotics. Binds to CL990; an antimitotic-antibiotic compound. From Klebsiella pneumoniae.
   1072..1193    +  polyA_signal   SV40 poly(A) signal: SV40 polyadenylation signal
   1266..1282    -  protein_bind   lac operator: The lac repressor binds to the lac operator to inhibit transcription in E. coli. This inhibition can be relieved by adding lactose or isopropyl-β-D-thiogalactopyranoside (IPTG). lac repressor encoded by lacI
   1290..1320    -  promoter       lac promoter: promoter for the E. coli lac operon
   1335..1356    -  protein_bind   CAP binding site: CAP binding activates transcription in the presence of cAMP. E. coli catabolite activator protein
   1369..1461    -  CDS            lacI (fragment): lac repressor; lacI; The lac repressor binds to the lac operator to inhibit transcription in E. coli. This inhibition can be relieved by adding lactose or isopropyl-β-D-thiogalactopyranoside (IPTG).
   1644..2232    -  rep_origin     ori: high-copy-number ColE1/pMB1/pBR322/pUC origin of replication
   2403..3263    -  CDS            AmpR: β-lactamase; bla; confers resistance to ampicillin, carbenicillin, and related antibiotics
   3264..3368    -  promoter       AmpR promoter: bla
   3427..3479    -  misc_feature   bom (fragment): basis of mobility region from pBR322
   3634..4013    +  enhancer       CMV enhancer: human cytomegalovirus immediate early enhancer
   4014..4213    +  promoter       CMV promoter: human cytomegalovirus (CMV) immediate early promoter
   4231..4411    +  LTR            5' LTR (truncated): truncated 5' long terminal repeat (LTR) from HIV-1
   4458..4583    +  misc_feature   HIV-1 Ψ: packaging signal of human immunodeficiency virus type 1
   4567..4930    +  CDS            HIV-1 gag (fragment): gag protein from human immunodeficiency virus 1; gag
   5076..5309    +  misc_feature   RRE: The Rev response element (RRE) of HIV-1 allows for Rev-dependent mRNA export from the nucleus to the cytoplasm.
   5686..5786    +  CDS            Rev (fragment): human immunodeficiency virus 1 (HIV-1) Rev protein; rev; enhances nuclear export of unspliced and incompletely spliced viral mRNAs
   5836..5953    +  misc_feature   cPPT/CTS: central polypurine tract and central termination sequence of HIV-1
   6004..6244    +  promoter       U6 promoter: RNA polymerase III promoter for human U6 snRNA
   6274..6349    +  misc_RNA       gRNA scaffold: guide RNA scaffold for the Streptococcus pyogenes CRISPR/Cas9 system
   6367..6385    +  CDS            small t antigen (fragment): SV40 (simian virus 40) small t antigen
   6411..6622    +  promoter       EF-1α core promoter: core promoter for human elongation factor EF-1α
   6698..7390    +  CDS            mScarlet-I: mScarlet-I is a basic (constitutively fluorescent) red fluorescent protein published in 2016, derived from synthetic construct. It is reported to be a rapidly-maturing monomer with moderate acid sensitivity.
   7457..7855    +  CDS            BSD: blasticidin S deaminase; Aspergillus terreus BSD; confers resistance to blasticidin
   7871..8459    +  misc_feature   WPRE: woodchuck hepatitis virus posttranscriptional regulatory element
   8510..8529    +  misc_feature   cPPT/CTS (fragment): central polypurine tract and central termination sequence of HIV-1
   8531..8764    +  LTR            3' LTR (ΔU3): self-inactivating 3' long terminal repeat (LTR) from HIV-1
   8796..9020    +  polyA_signal   bGH poly(A) signal: bovine growth hormone polyadenylation signal
   9024..9045    +  promoter       SV40 promoter (fragment): SV40 enhancer and early promoter
   9066..111     +  rep_origin     f1 ori (across the origin) (sequence partly withheld): f1 bacteriophage origin of replication; arrow indicates direction of (+) strand synthesis
