[The description below was written by a language model from this plasmid's Addgene catalogue record and pLannotate feature annotations shown in this document.]
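Description:
pW266-lenti-spsgRNA-hsCDH1-sg2-pEF1s-NLS-mScarlet-I-P2A-BlastR is a third-generation, self-inactivating lentiviral transfer plasmid (about 9.4 kb) built on the pW212 backbone. It co-delivers a Streptococcus pyogenes Cas9 guide RNA against human CDH1 (E-cadherin) together with a nuclear red fluorescent marker and a drug-selection gene. In bacteria it replicates from a high-copy ColE1/pUC origin and is selected with ampicillin. An f1 origin is also present. Outside the viral region, the backbone carries an SV40/EM7-driven bleomycin/Zeocin resistance cassette with an SV40 poly(A) signal.

The viral genome is transcribed from a CMV enhancer/promoter fused to a truncated HIV-1 5' LTR, which makes packaging Tat-independent. It includes the Ψ packaging signal with a partial gag sequence, the RRE for Rev-dependent RNA export, and the cPPT/CTS. The genome ends in a ΔU3 3' LTR followed by a bGH poly(A) signal.

Between the LTRs lie two expression units. A human U6 RNA polymerase III promoter drives the CDH1 sg2 spacer joined to the SpCas9 gRNA scaffold. A short EF-1α core promoter drives the 1,209 bp NLS-mScarlet-I-P2A-BlastR cassette. The P2A peptide separates the nuclear-localised, fast-maturing monomeric red protein from blasticidin S deaminase, so both are made from a single transcript, and a downstream WPRE enhances expression.

No Cas9 gene is annotated, so a Cas9 or Cas9-derived effector must be provided separately. The record does not say which effector is intended or whether the guide is meant for knockout or for transcriptional modulation. Transduced cells can be identified by their red nuclei and enriched with blasticidin. The associated publication concerns cell-cell versus cell-matrix adhesion in budding epithelial morphogenesis.
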