Addgene plasmid #170815: pW266-lenti-spsgRNA-hsCDH1-sg2-pEF1s-NLS-mScarlet-I-P2A-BlastR
Purpose: Lentiviral vector to co-express a human CDH1 spsgRNA (sg2-Cdh1) with NLS-mScarlet-I
Depositing lab: Kenneth Yamada. Depositing organization: National Institute of Dental and Craniofacial Research (NIDCR). Publication: Budding epithelial morphogenesis driven by cell-matrix versus cell-cell adhesion. Wang S, Matsumoto K, Lish SR, Cartagena-Rivera AX, Yamada KM. Cell. 2021 Jul 8;184(14):3702-3716.e30. doi: 10.1016/j.cell.2021.05.015. Epub 2021 Jun 15. PubMed 34133940.
Backbone
  Vector backbone: pW212 (Addgene #170810)
  Vector type: Mammalian Expression, Lentiviral
Growth in bacteria
  Bacterial resistance: Ampicillin, 100 μg/mL
  Growth temperature: 30°C
  Growth strain: NEB Stable
  Copy number: High Copy
Gene/Insert
  Gene/Insert name: NLS-mScarlet-I-P2A-BlastR
  gRNA/shRNA sequence: gTGGCCGGGGACGCCGAGCGA
  Species: Synthetic; B. coriaceae
  Insert size (bp): 1209
  Mutation: NA
  Cloning method: Restriction Enzyme; 5′ cloning site Unknown (unknown if destroyed); 3′ cloning site unknown (unknown if destroyed)
  Sequencing primers: 5′ unknown
Terms and licenses: Academic/Nonprofit Terms; Industry Terms: Not Available to Industry
Depositor comments: 3rd generation lentiviral backbone. Please visit https://www.biorxiv.org/content/10.1101/2020.06.24.165795v2.full for bioRxiv preprint.
How to cite: pW266-lenti-spsgRNA-hsCDH1-sg2-pEF1s-NLS-mScarlet-I-P2A-BlastR was a gift from Kenneth Yamada (Addgene plasmid # 170815 ; http://n2t.net/addgene:170815 ; RRID:Addgene_170815)
